Addgene plasmid #138135: pH-STEME-1-esgRNA
Purpose: Targeted simultaneous C-to-T and A-to-G in rice
Depositing lab: Caixia Gao. Depositing organization: Institute of Genetics and Developmental Biology, Chinese Academy of Sciences.
Backbone
  Vector backbone: pCAMBIA1300
  Vector type: Plant Expression
Growth in bacteria
  Bacterial resistance: Kanamycin, 50 μg/mL
  Growth temperature: 37°C
  Growth strain: DH5alpha
  Copy number: Low Copy
Gene/Insert
  Gene/Insert name: APOBEC3A-wtTadA-TadA7.10-nCas9-UGI-NLS
  Species: Synthetic
  Cloning method: Gibson Cloning
Terms and licenses: Academic/Nonprofit Terms; Industry Terms: Not Available to Industry
Depositor comments: Recommend XL10 strain (genotype: Δ(mcrA)183 Δ(mcrCB-hsdSMR-mrr)173 endA1 supE44 thi-1 recA1 gyrA96 relA1 lacTetr Hte [F′ proAB lacI qZΔM15 Tn10(Tet r) Amy Camr ])
How to cite: pH-STEME-1-esgRNA was a gift from Caixia Gao (Addgene plasmid # 138135 ; http://n2t.net/addgene:138135 ; RRID:Addgene_138135)
