[The description below was written by a language model from this plasmid's Addgene catalogue record and pLannotate feature annotations shown in this document.]
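Description:
pH-STEME-1-esgRNA is a plant binary vector built on the pCAMBIA1300 backbone for simultaneous C-to-T and A-to-G base editing in rice. It is about 18.5 kb. In bacteria it is maintained by a ColE1/pBR322-type origin with the bom mobilisation region and selected with kanamycin (KanR). The pVS1 oriV, RepA and StaA functions provide replication and stable inheritance in Agrobacterium. The record lists it as low copy. Right and left T-DNA border repeats flank the region intended for transfer into the plant genome.

The T-DNA contains three expression units. The maize polyubiquitin (Ubi) promoter and the pea rbcS-E9 terminator control a single synthetic fusion protein. This fusion consists of human APOBEC3A cytidine deaminase, two copies of E. coli TadA (wild type and the evolved TadA7.10 adenosine deaminase, according to the insert name), a Streptococcus pyogenes Cas9 nickase, the phage PBS2 uracil glycosylase inhibitor (UGI) and a nuclear localisation signal. Combining both deaminases on one nickase lets cytosines and adenines within the same target window be converted together, while UGI blocks uracil excision and so favours C-to-T outcomes. A rice U3 snRNA promoter drives the guide RNA scaffold, which the name describes as an esgRNA and which ends in a short Pol III terminator. The record does not state a specific spacer, so this is presumably the site where a user-chosen target sequence is inserted. An enhanced CaMV 35S promoter driving hygromycin phosphotransferase, with the CaMV poly(A) signal, allows selection of transformed plant tissue. Remnants of the lacZα/lac promoter region from the parental multiple cloning site are also present.
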