Features (pLannotate 1.2.2; 28 found; start..end, strand, type, name):
    578..1207    -  CDS            pVS1 StaA: stability protein from the Pseudomonas plasmid pVS1 (Heeb et al., 2000)
   1767..2168    -  CDS            Y4CG_SINFN (fragment): Protein inferred from homology: Swiss-Prot protein existence level 3. From Sinorhizobium fredii (strain NBRC 101917 / NGR234).
   2508..2532    -  misc_feature   RB T-DNA repeat: right border repeat from nopaline C58 T-DNA
   2598..2752    -  CDS            lacZα (fragment): LacZα fragment of β-galactosidase; lacZ fragment
   2818..3197    +  promoter       OsU3 promoter: Oryza sativa (rice) snRNA U3 promoter
   3237..3304    +  misc_RNA       tracrRNA (fragment): trans-activating CRISPR RNA for the Streptococcus pyogenes CRISPR/Cas9 system
   3305..3324    +  terminator     SUP4 terminator: transcription terminator for the S. cerevisiae SUP4 tRNA gene
   3337..5329    +  promoter       Ubi promoter: maize polyubiquitin gene promoter
   5340..5936    +  CDS            APOBEC3A: ABC3A_HUMAN - Experimental evidence at protein level: Swiss-Prot protein existence level 1. DNA deaminase (cytidine deaminase) with restriction activity against viruses, foreign DNA and mobility of retrotransposons. Exhibits antiviral activity against adeno-associated virus (AAV) and human T- cell leukemia virus type 1 (HTLV-1) and may inhibit the mobility of LTR and non-LTR retrotransposons. Selectively targets single-stranded DNA and can deaminate both methylcytosine and cytosine in foreign DNA. Can induce somatic hypermutation in the nuclear and mitochondrial DNA. May also play a role in th
   6084..6557    +  CDS            tadA (fragment): TADA_ECOLI - Also known as yfhC. Experimental evidence at protein level: Swiss-Prot protein existence level 1. Catalyzes the deamination of adenosine to inosine at the wobble position 34 of tRNA(Arg2). Essential for cell viability. From Escherichia coli (strain K12).
   6678..7169    +  CDS            tadA: TADA_ECOLI - Also known as yfhC. Experimental evidence at protein level: Swiss-Prot protein existence level 1. Catalyzes the deamination of adenosine to inosine at the wobble position 34 of tRNA(Arg2). Essential for cell viability. From Escherichia coli (strain K12).
   7269..11369   +  CDS            cas9: CAS9_STRP1 - Also known as csn1 From Streptococcus pyogenes serotype M1.
  11436..11684   +  CDS            UGI: UNGI_BPPB2 - Experimental evidence at protein level: Swiss-Prot protein existence level 1. This protein binds specifically and reversibly to the host uracil-DNA glycosylase, preventing removal of uracil residues from PBS2 DNA by the host uracil-excision repair system. From Bacillus phage PBS2 (Bacteriophage PBS2).
  11729..12361   +  terminator     E9 terminator: terminator and polyadenylation signal from the pea rbcS-E9 gene
  12398..12420   -  protein_bind   lac operator (fragment): The lac repressor binds to the lac operator to inhibit transcription in E. coli. This inhibition can be relieved by adding lactose or isopropyl-β-D-thiogalactopyranoside (IPTG). lac repressor encoded by lacI
  12424..12454   -  promoter       lac promoter: promoter for the E. coli lac operon
  12469..12490   -  protein_bind   CAP binding site: CAP binding activates transcription in the presence of cAMP. E. coli catabolite activator protein
  12503..12591   -  CDS            lacI (fragment): lac repressor; lacI; The lac repressor binds to the lac operator to inhibit transcription in E. coli. This inhibition can be relieved by adding lactose or isopropyl-β-D-thiogalactopyranoside (IPTG).
  12681..13357   +  promoter       CaMV 35S promoter (enhanced): cauliflower mosaic virus 35S promoter with a duplicated enhancer region
  13424..14449   +  CDS            HygR: hygromycin B phosphotransferase confers resistance to hygromycin
  14490..14664   +  polyA_signal   CaMV poly(A) signal: cauliflower mosaic virus polyadenylation signal
  14742..14766   -  misc_feature   LB T-DNA repeat: left border repeat from nopaline C58 T-DNA
  15191..15985   +  CDS            KanR: aminoglycoside phosphotransferase; aphA-3; confers resistance to kanamycin
  16072..16660   +  rep_origin     ori: high-copy-number ColE1/pMB1/pBR322/pUC origin of replication
  16846..16986   -  misc_feature   bom: basis of mobility region from pBR322
  17088..17127   -  CDS            rop (fragment): Rop protein, which maintains plasmids at low copy number; rop
  17330..17524   -  rep_origin     pVS1 oriV: origin of replication for the Pseudomonas plasmid pVS1 (Heeb et al., 2000)
  17590..149     -  CDS            pVS1 RepA (across the origin): replication protein from the Pseudomonas plasmid pVS1 (Heeb et al., 2000)
>Addgene plasmid #138135 | pH-STEME-1-esgRNA | addgene full sequence | sequence record 311741 | Addgene NGS Result
TCAGCGGCCGCTTGCCACGATTCACCGGGGCGTGCTTCTGCCTCGATGCGTTGCCGCTGGGCGGCCTGCG
CGGCCTTCAACTTCTCCACCAGGTCATCACCCAGCGCCGCGCCGATTTGTACCGGGCCGGATGGTTTGCG
ACCGCTCACGCCGATTCCTCGGGCTTGGGGGTTCCAGTGCCATTGCAGGGCCGGCAGGCAACCCAGCCGC
TTACGCCTGGCCAACCGCCCGTTCCTCCACACATGGGGCATTCCACGGCGTCGGTGCCTGGTTGTTCTTG
ATTTTCCATGCCGCCTCCTTTAGCCGCTAAAATTCATCTACTCATTTATTCATTTGCTCATTTACTCTGG
TAGCTGCGCGATGTATTCAGATAGCAGCTCGGTAATGGTCTTGCCTTGGCGTACCGCGTACATCTTCAGC
TTGGTGTGATCCTCCGCCGGCAACTGAAAGTTGACCCGCTTCATGGCTGGCGTGTCTGCCAGGCTGGCCA
ACGTTGCAGCCTTGCTGCTGCGTGCGCTCGGACGGCCGGCACTTAGCGTGTTTGTGCTTTTGCTCATTTT
CTCTTTACCTCATTAACTCAAATGAGTTTTGATTTAATTTCAGCGGCCAGCGCCTGGACCTCGCGGGCAG
CGTCGCCCTCGGGTTCTGATTCAAGAACGGTTGTGCCGGCGGCGGCAGTGCCTGGGTAGCTCACGCGCTG
CGTGATACGGGACTCAAGAATGGGCAGCTCGTACCCGGCCAGCGCCTCGGCAACCTCACCGCCGATGCGC
GTGCCTTTGATCGCCCGCGACACGACAAAGGCCGCTTGTAGCCTTCCATCCGTGACCTCAATGCGCTGCT
TAACCAGCTCCACCAGGTCGGCGGTGGCCCATATGTCGTAAGGGCTTGGCTGCACCGGAATCAGCACGAA
GTCGGCTGCCTTGATCGCGGACACAGCCAAGTCCGCCGCCTGGGGCGCTCCGTCGATCACTACGAAGTCG
CGCCGGCCGATGGCCTTCACGTCGCGGTCAATCGTCGGGCGGTCGATGCCGACAACGGTTAGCGGTTGAT
CTTCCCGCACGGCCGCCCAATCGCGGGCACTGCCCTGGGGATCGGAATCGACTAACAGAACATCGGCCCC
GGCGAGTTGCAGGGCGCGGGCTAGATGGGTTGCGATGGTCGTCTTGCCTGACCCGCCTTTCTGGTTAAGT
ACAGCGATAACCTTCATGCGTTCCCCTTGCGTATTTGTTTATTTACTCATCGCATCATATACGCAGCGAC
CGCATGACGCAAGCTGTTTTACTCAAATACACATCACCTTTTTAGACGGCGGCGCTCGGTTTCTTCAGCG
GCCAAGCTGGCCGGCCAGGCCGCCAGCTTGGCATCAGACAAACCGGCCAGGATTTCATGCAGCCGCACGG
TTGAGACGTGCGCGGGCGGCTCGAACACGTACCCGGCCGCGATCATCTCCGCCTCGATCTCTTCGGTAAT
GAAAAACGGTTCGTCCTGGCCGTCCTGGTGCGGTTTCATGCTTGTTCCTCTTGGCGTTCATTCTCGGCGG
CCGCCAGGGCGTCGGCCTCGGTCAATGCGTCCTCACGGAAGGCACCGCGCCGCCTGGCCTCGGTGGGCGT
CACTTCCTCGCTGCGCTCAAGTGCGCGGTACAGGGTCGAGCGATGCACGCCAAGCAGTGCAGCCGCCTCT
TTCACGGTGCGGCCTTCCTGGTCGATCAGCTCGCGGGCGTGCGCGATCTGTGCCGGGGTGAGGGTAGGGC
GGGGGCCAAACTTCACGCCTCGGGCCTTGGCGGCCTCGCGCCCGCTCCGGGTGCGGTCGATGATTAGGGA
ACGCTCGAACTCGGCAATGCCGGCGAACACGGTCAACACCATGCGGCCGGCCGGCGTGGTGGTGTCGGCC
CACGGCTCTGCCAGGCTACGCAGGCCCGCGCCGGCCTCCTGGATGCGCTCGGCAATGTCCAGTAGGTCGC
GGGTGCTGCGGGCCAGGCGGTCTAGCCTGGTCACTGTCACAACGTCGCCAGGGCGTAGGTGGTCAAGCAT
CCTGGCCAGCTCCGGGCGGTCGCGCCTGGTGCCGGTGATCTTCTCGGAAAACAGCTTGGTGCAGCCGGCC
GCGTGCAGTTCGGCCCGTTGGTTGGTCAAGTCCTGGTCGTCGGTGCTGACGCGGGCATAGCCCAGCAGGC
CAGCGGCGGCGCTCTTGTTCATGGCGTAATGTCTCCGGTTCTAGTCGCAAGTATTCTACTTTATGCGACT
AAAACACGCGACAAGAAAACGCCAGGAAAAGGGCAGGGCGGCAGCCTGTCGCGTAACTTAGGACTTGTGC
GACATGTCGTTTTCAGAAGACGGCTGCACTGAACGTCAGAAGCCGACTGCACTATAGCAGCGGAGGGGTT
GGATCAAAGTACTTTGATCCCGAGGGGAACCCTGTGGTTGGCATGCACATACAAATGGACGAACGGATAA
ACCTTTTCACGCCCTTTTAAATATCCGATTATTCTAATAAACGCTCTTTTCTCTTAGGTTTACCCGCCAA
TATATCCTGTCAAACACTGATAGTTTAAACTGAAGGCGGGAAACGACAATCTGATCCAAGCTCAAGCTGC
TCTAGCATTCGCCATTCAGGCTGCGCAACTGTTGGGAAGGGCGATCGGTGCGGGCCTCTTCGCTATTACG
CCAGCTGGCGAAAGGGGGATGTGCTGCAAGGCGATTAAGTTGGGTAACGCCAGGGTTTTCCCAGTCACGA
CGTTGTAAAACGACGGCCAGTGCCAAGCTTAGTAATTCATCCAGGTCACCAAGTTCTAGGATTTTCAGAA
CTGCAACTTATTTTATCAAGGAATCTTTAAACATACGAACAGATCACTTAAAGTTCTTCTGAAGCAACTT
AAAGTTATCAGGCATGCATGGATCTTGGAGGAATCAGATGTGCAGTCAGGGACCATAGCACAAGACAGGC
GTCTTCTACTGGTGCTACCAGCAAATGCTGGAAGCCGGGAACACTGGGTACGTTGGAAACCACGTGATGT
GAAGAAGTAAGATAAACTGTAGGAGAAAAGCATTTCGTAGTGGGCCATGAAGCCTTTCAGGACATGTATT
GCAGTATGGGCCGGCCCATTACGCAATTGGACGACAACAAAGACTAGTATTAGTACCACCTCGGCTATCC
ACATAGATCAAAGCTGATTTAAAAGAGTTGTGCAGATGATCCGTGGCGTGAGACCCTGCAGGGTCTCTGT
TTAAGAGCTATGCTGGAAACAGCATAGCAAGTTTAAATAAGGCTAGTCCGTTATCAACTTGAAAAAGTGG
CACCGAGTCGGTGCTTTTTTTGTTTTTTATGTCTAAGCTTGCATGCCTGCAGTGCAGCGTGACCCGGTCG
TGCCCCTCTCTAGAGATAATGAGCATTGCATGTCTAAGTTATAAAAAATTACCACATATTTTTTTTGTCA
CACTTGTTTGAAGTGCAGTTTATCTATCTTTATACATATATTTAAACTTTACTCTACGAATAATATAATC
TATAGTACTACAATAATATCAGTGTTTTAGAGAATCATATAAATGAACAGTTAGACATGGTCTAAAGGAC
AATTGAGTATTTTGACAACAGGACTCTACAGTTTTATCTTTTTAGTGTGCATGTGTTCTCCTTTTTTTTT
GCAAATAGCTTCACCTATATAATACTTCATCCATTTTATTAGTACATCCATTTAGGGTTTAGGGTTAATG
GTTTTTATAGACTAATTTTTTTAGTACATCTATTTTATTCTATTTTAGCCTCTAAATTAAGAAAACTAAA
ACTCTATTTTAGTTTTTTTATTTAATAATTTAGATATAAAATAGAATAAAATAAAGTGACTAAAAATTAA
ACAAATACCCTTTAAGAAATTAAAAAAACTAAGGAAACATTTTTCTTGTTTCGAGTAGATAATGCCAGCC
TGTTAAACGCCGTCGACGAGTCTAACGGACACCAACCAGCGAACCAGCAGCGTCGCGTCGGGCCAAGCGA
AGCAGACGGCACGGCATCTCTGTCGCTGCCTCTGGACCCCTCTCGAGAGTTCCGCTCCACCGTTGGACTT
GCTCCGCTGTCGGCATCCAGAAATTGCGTGGCGGAGCGGCAGACGTGAGCCGGCACGGCAGGCGGCCTCC
TCCTCCTCTCACGGCACCGGCAGCTACGGGGGATTCCTTTCCCACCGCTCCTTCGCTTTCCCTTCCTCGC
CCGCCGTAATAAATAGACACCCCCTCCACACCCTCTTTCCCCAACCTCGTGTTGTTCGGAGCGCACACAC
ACACAACCAGATCTCCCCCAAATCCACCCGTCGGCACCTCCGCTTCAAGGTACGCCGCTCGTCCTCCCCC
CCCCCCCCTCTCTACCTTCTCTAGATCGGCGTTCCGGTCCATGGTTAGGGCCCGGTAGTTCTACTTCTGT
TCATGTTTGTGTTAGATCCGTGTTTGTGTTAGATCCGTGCTGCTAGCGTTCGTACACGGATGCGACCTGT
ACGTCAGACACGTTCTGATTGCTAACTTGCCAGTGTTTCTCTTTGGGGAATCCTGGGATGGCTCTAGCCG
TTCCGCAGACGGGATCGATTTCATGATTTTTTTTGTTTCGTTGCATAGGGTTTGGTTTGCCCTTTTCCTT
TATTTCAATATATGCCGTGCACTTGTTTGTCGGGTCATCTTTTCATGCTTTTTTTTGTCTTGGTTGTGAT
GATGTGGTCTGGTTGGGCGGTCGTTCTAGATCGGAGTAGAATTCTGTTTCAAACTACCTGGTGGATTTAT
TAATTTTGGATCTGTATGTGTGTGCCATACATATTCATAGTTACGAATTGAAGATGATGGATGGAAATAT
CGATCTAGGATAGGTATACATGTTGATGCGGGTTTTACTGATGCATATACAGAGATGCTTTTTGTTCGCT
TGGTTGTGATGATGTGGTGTGGTTGGGCGGTCGTTCATTCGTTCTAGATCGGAGTAGAATACTGTTTCAA
ACTACCTGGTGTATTTATTAATTTTGGAACTGTATGTGTGTGTCATACATCTTCATAGTTACGAGTTTAA
GATGGATGGAAATATCGATCTAGGATAGGTATACATGTTGATGTGGGTTTTACTGATGCATATACATGAT
GGCATATGCAGCATCTATTCATATGCTCTAACCTTGAGTACCTATCTATTATAATAAACAAGTATGTTTT
ATAATTATTTTGATCTTGATATACTTGGATGATGGCATATGCAGCAGCTATATGTGGATTTTTTTAGCCC
TGCCTTCATACGCTATTTATTTGCTTGGTACTGTTTCTTTTGTCGATGCTCACCCTGTTGTTTGGTGTTA
CTTCTGCAGCCCTAGGCCTATGGAGGCCAGCCCGGCTAGCGGCCCAAGGCATCTCATGGACCCGCACATC
TTCACCAGCAACTTCAACAACGGCATCGGCAGGCACAAGACCTACTTGTGCTACGAGGTGGAGAGGCTCG
ACAACGGAACCTCCGTGAAGATGGACCAACACAGGGGGTTCCTCCACAACCAAGCCAAGAACCTCCTCTG
CGGCTTCTACGGCAGGCACGCCGAGTTGAGGTTCCTCGACTTGGTGCCATCCCTCCAACTCGATCCAGCC
CAAATCTACCGCGTGACCTGGTTCATCTCCTGGTCCCCATGCTTCTCCTGGGGTTGCGCCGGCGAGGTTC
GGGCTTTCCTCCAAGAAAACACCCACGTCCGCCTCCGCATTTTCGCCGCCAGGATCTATGATTACGACCC
TCTCTACAAGGAGGCCCTCCAGATGCTGCGGGACGCCGGTGCTCAGGTGAGTATCATGACCTACGACGAG
TTCAAGCACTGCTGGGACACCTTCGTTGACCACCAGGGCTGCCCATTCCAACCATGGGACGGTCTGGATG
AACACAGCCAAGCCTTGTCCGGCAGGCTCCGGGCCATCCTCCAAAACCAGGGGAACTCCGGGAGCGAGAC
GCCAGGCACCTCCGAGTCGGCCACCCCAGAATCTTCCGGCGGATCTTCTGGAGGATCTAGCGGCTCCGAG
ACACCAGGAACATCCGAATCCGCTACACCAGAGTCTTCTGGAGGATCTAGCGGAGGATCTTCCGAGGTGG
AGTTCTCTCACGAGTATTGGATGAGGCACGCTCTTACACTTGCTAAGAGAGCTTGGGACGAAAGAGAAGT
GCCAGTTGGCGCCGTTCTTGTGCATAATAATAGGGTGATCGGCGAGGGTTGGAATAGACCAATTGGAAGG
CATGATCCAACAGCTCACGCAGAGATTATGGCTCTCAGACAAGGCGGCCTCGTTATGCAGAACTACAGGC
TCATTGACGCTACACTCTACGTGACACTCGAACCTTGCGTTATGTGCGCCGGAGCTATGATTCATTCTAG
GATTGGCAGGGTCGTGTTTGGAGCTAGGGACGCTAAAACAGGAGCCGCCGGATCTCTTATGGACGTGTTG
CATCATCCAGGCATGAACCATAGGGTGGAGATTACAGAGGGCATTCTTGCAGACGAGTGCGCTGCTCTTC
TTTCCGATTTCTTCAGGATGAGAAGGCAGGAGATTAAGGCCCAGAAGAAGGCTCAGTCTTCTACAGATAG
CGGAGGATCTTCCGGAGGATCTAGCGGCTCCGAGACACCAGGAACATCCGAAAGCGCTACACCAGAATCT
AGCGGAGGCTCTTCCGGAGGATCTTCTGAAGTGGAGTTCTCCCACGAGTATTGGATGAGGCACGCTCTTA
CACTTGCTAAAAGGGCTAGGGACGAAAGGGAAGTTCCAGTTGGAGCTGTTCTCGTGCTCAATAACAGGGT
GATTGGCGAGGGTTGGAATAGAGCCATTGGACTCCATGATCCAACAGCTCACGCAGAGATTATGGCTCTT
AGACAAGGCGGCCTCGTTATGCAGAATTACAGACTCATCGACGCCACACTCTACGTTACCTTCGAACCTT
GCGTTATGTGCGCCGGAGCTATGATCCATTCTAGGATTGGCAGGGTCGTGTTCGGCGTTAGAAACGCTAA
GACAGGAGCTGCAGGCTCTCTTATGGACGTTCTTCATTACCCAGGCATGAATCATAGAGTGGAGATCACA
GAAGGCATTCTTGCAGACGAGTGCGCAGCTCTCCTTTGCTATTTCTTCAGGATGCCGAGGCAAGTTTTCA
ACGCTCAGAAGAAGGCCCAGTCTTCTACAGATTCCGGCGGATCTTCTGGAGGATCTAGCGGCTCCGAGAC
ACCAGGAACATCCGAATCCGCTACACCAGAGTCTTCTGGAGGATCTAGCGGAGGATCTGACAAGAAGTAC
TCGATCGGCCTCGCCATTGGGACTAACTCTGTTGGCTGGGCCGTGATCACCGACGAGTACAAGGTGCCCT
CAAAGAAGTTCAAGGTCCTGGGCAACACCGATCGGCATTCCATCAAGAAGAATCTCATTGGCGCTCTCCT
GTTCGACAGCGGCGAGACGGCTGAGGCTACGCGGCTCAAGCGCACCGCCCGCAGGCGGTACACGCGCAGG
AAGAATCGCATCTGCTACCTGCAGGAGATTTTCTCCAACGAGATGGCGAAGGTTGACGATTCTTTCTTCC
ACAGGCTGGAGGAGTCATTCCTCGTGGAGGAGGATAAGAAGCACGAGCGGCATCCAATCTTCGGCAACAT
TGTCGACGAGGTTGCCTACCACGAGAAGTACCCTACGATCTACCATCTGCGGAAGAAGCTCGTGGACTCC
ACAGATAAGGCGGACCTCCGCCTGATCTACCTCGCTCTGGCCCACATGATTAAGTTCAGGGGCCATTTCC
TGATCGAGGGGGATCTCAACCCGGACAATAGCGATGTTGACAAGCTGTTCATCCAGCTCGTGCAGACGTA
CAACCAGCTCTTCGAGGAGAACCCCATTAATGCGTCAGGCGTCGACGCGAAGGCTATCCTGTCCGCTAGG
CTCTCGAAGTCTCGGCGCCTCGAGAACCTGATCGCCCAGCTGCCGGGCGAGAAGAAGAACGGCCTGTTCG
GGAATCTCATTGCGCTCAGCCTGGGGCTCACGCCCAACTTCAAGTCGAATTTCGATCTCGCTGAGGACGC
CAAGCTGCAGCTCTCCAAGGACACATACGACGATGACCTGGATAACCTCCTGGCCCAGATCGGCGATCAG
TACGCGGACCTGTTCCTCGCTGCCAAGAATCTGTCGGACGCCATCCTCCTGTCTGATATTCTCAGGGTGA
ACACCGAGATTACGAAGGCTCCGCTCTCAGCCTCCATGATCAAGCGCTACGACGAGCACCATCAGGATCT
GACCCTCCTGAAGGCGCTGGTCAGGCAGCAGCTCCCCGAGAAGTACAAGGAGATCTTCTTCGATCAGTCG
AAGAACGGCTACGCTGGGTACATTGACGGCGGGGCCTCTCAGGAGGAGTTCTACAAGTTCATCAAGCCGA
TTCTGGAGAAGATGGACGGCACGGAGGAGCTGCTGGTGAAGCTCAATCGCGAGGACCTCCTGAGGAAGCA
GCGGACATTCGATAACGGCAGCATCCCACACCAGATTCATCTCGGGGAGCTGCACGCTATCCTGAGGAGG
CAGGAGGACTTCTACCCTTTCCTCAAGGATAACCGCGAGAAGATCGAGAAGATTCTGACTTTCAGGATCC
CGTACTACGTCGGCCCACTCGCTAGGGGCAACTCCCGCTTCGCTTGGATGACCCGCAAGTCAGAGGAGAC
GATCACGCCGTGGAACTTCGAGGAGGTGGTCGACAAGGGCGCTAGCGCTCAGTCGTTCATCGAGAGGATG
ACGAATTTCGACAAGAACCTGCCAAATGAGAAGGTGCTCCCTAAGCACTCGCTCCTGTACGAGTACTTCA
CAGTCTACAACGAGCTGACTAAGGTGAAGTATGTGACCGAGGGCATGAGGAAGCCGGCTTTCCTGTCTGG
GGAGCAGAAGAAGGCCATCGTGGACCTCCTGTTCAAGACCAACCGGAAGGTCACGGTTAAGCAGCTCAAG
GAGGACTACTTCAAGAAGATTGAGTGCTTCGATTCGGTCGAGATCTCTGGCGTTGAGGACCGCTTCAACG
CCTCCCTGGGGACCTACCACGATCTCCTGAAGATCATTAAGGATAAGGACTTCCTGGACAACGAGGAGAA
TGAGGATATCCTCGAGGACATTGTGCTGACACTCACTCTGTTCGAGGACCGGGAGATGATCGAGGAGCGC
CTGAAGACTTACGCCCATCTCTTCGATGACAAGGTCATGAAGCAGCTCAAGAGGAGGAGGTACACCGGCT
GGGGGAGGCTGAGCAGGAAGCTCATCAACGGCATTCGGGACAAGCAGTCCGGGAAGACGATCCTCGACTT
CCTGAAGAGCGATGGCTTCGCGAACCGCAATTTCATGCAGCTGATTCACGATGACAGCCTCACATTCAAG
GAGGATATCCAGAAGGCTCAGGTGAGCGGCCAGGGGGACTCGCTGCACGAGCATATCGCGAACCTCGCTG
GCTCGCCAGCTATCAAGAAGGGGATTCTGCAGACCGTGAAGGTTGTGGACGAGCTGGTGAAGGTCATGGG
CAGGCACAAGCCTGAGAACATCGTCATTGAGATGGCCCGGGAGAATCAGACCACGCAGAAGGGCCAGAAG
AACTCACGCGAGAGGATGAAGAGGATCGAGGAGGGCATTAAGGAGCTGGGGTCCCAGATCCTCAAGGAGC
ACCCGGTGGAGAACACGCAGCTGCAGAATGAGAAGCTCTACCTGTACTACCTCCAGAATGGCCGCGATAT
GTATGTGGACCAGGAGCTGGATATTAACAGGCTCAGCGATTACGACGTCGATCATATCGTTCCACAGTCA
TTCCTGAAGGATGACTCCATTGACAACAAGGTCCTCACCAGGTCGGACAAGAACCGGGGCAAGTCTGATA
ATGTTCCTTCAGAGGAGGTCGTTAAGAAGATGAAGAACTACTGGCGCCAGCTCCTGAATGCCAAGCTGAT
CACGCAGCGGAAGTTCGATAACCTCACAAAGGCTGAGAGGGGCGGGCTCTCTGAGCTGGACAAGGCGGGC
TTCATCAAGAGGCAGCTGGTCGAGACACGGCAGATCACTAAGCACGTTGCGCAGATTCTCGACTCACGGA
TGAACACTAAGTACGATGAGAATGACAAGCTGATCCGCGAGGTGAAGGTCATCACCCTGAAGTCAAAGCT
CGTCTCCGACTTCAGGAAGGATTTCCAGTTCTACAAGGTTCGGGAGATCAACAATTACCACCATGCCCAT
GACGCGTACCTGAACGCGGTGGTCGGCACAGCTCTGATCAAGAAGTACCCAAAGCTCGAGAGCGAGTTCG
TGTACGGGGACTACAAGGTTTACGATGTGAGGAAGATGATCGCCAAGTCGGAGCAGGAGATTGGCAAGGC
TACCGCCAAGTACTTCTTCTACTCTAACATTATGAATTTCTTCAAGACAGAGATCACTCTGGCCAATGGC
GAGATCCGGAAGCGCCCCCTCATCGAGACGAACGGCGAGACGGGGGAGATCGTGTGGGACAAGGGCAGGG
ATTTCGCGACCGTCAGGAAGGTTCTCTCCATGCCACAAGTGAATATCGTCAAGAAGACAGAGGTCCAGAC
TGGCGGGTTCTCTAAGGAGTCAATTCTGCCTAAGCGGAACAGCGACAAGCTCATCGCCCGCAAGAAGGAC
TGGGATCCGAAGAAGTACGGCGGGTTCGACAGCCCCACTGTGGCCTACTCGGTCCTGGTTGTGGCGAAGG
TTGAGAAGGGCAAGTCCAAGAAGCTCAAGAGCGTGAAGGAGCTGCTGGGGATCACGATTATGGAGCGCTC
CAGCTTCGAGAAGAACCCGATCGATTTCCTGGAGGCGAAGGGCTACAAGGAGGTGAAGAAGGACCTGATC
ATTAAGCTCCCCAAGTACTCACTCTTCGAGCTGGAGAACGGCAGGAAGCGGATGCTGGCTTCCGCTGGCG
AGCTGCAGAAGGGGAACGAGCTGGCTCTGCCGTCCAAGTATGTGAACTTCCTCTACCTGGCCTCCCACTA
CGAGAAGCTCAAGGGCAGCCCCGAGGACAACGAGCAGAAGCAGCTGTTCGTCGAGCAGCACAAGCATTAC
CTCGACGAGATCATTGAGCAGATTTCCGAGTTCTCCAAGCGCGTGATCCTGGCCGACGCGAATCTGGATA
AGGTCCTCTCCGCGTACAACAAGCACCGCGACAAGCCAATCAGGGAGCAGGCTGAGAATATCATTCATCT
CTTCACCCTGACGAACCTCGGCGCCCCTGCTGCTTTCAAGTACTTCGACACAACTATCGATCGCAAGAGG
TACACAAGCACTAAGGAGGTCCTGGACGCGACCCTCATCCACCAGTCGATTACCGGCCTCTACGAGACGC
GCATCGACCTGTCTCAGCTCGGGGGCGACAAGCGGCCAGCGGCGACGAAGAAGGCGGGGCAGGCGAAGAA
GAAGAAGGAATTCTCCGGCGGCAGCACCAACCTGTCCGACATCATCGAGAAGGAGACGGGCAAGCAACTC
GTGATCCAGGAGAGCATCCTCATGCTGCCAGAGGAGGTGGAGGAGGTCATCGGCAACAAGCCAGAGTCCG
ACATCCTGGTGCACACCGCCTACGACGAGTCCACCGACGAGAACGTCATGCTCCTGACCAGCGACGCCCC
AGAGTACAAGCCATGGGCCCTCGTCATCCAGGACAGCAACGGGGAGAACAAGATCAAGATGCTGTCGGGG
GGGAGCCCAAAGAAGAAGCGGAAGGTGTAGGAGCTCAGAGCTTTCGTTCGTATCATCGGTTTCGACAACG
TTCGTCAAGTTCAATGCATCAGTTTCATTGCGCACACACCAGAATCCTACTGAGTTTGAGTATTATGGCA
TTGGGAAAACTGTTTTTCTTGTACCATTTGTTGTGCTTGTAATTTACTGTGTTTTTTATTCGGTTTTCGC
TATCGAACTGTGAAATGGAAATGGATGGAGAAGAGTTAATGAATGATATGGTCCTTTTGTTCATTCTCAA
ATTAATATTATTTGTTTTTTCTCTTATTTGTTGTGTGTTGAATTTGAAATTATAAGAGATATGCAAACAT
TTTGTTTTGAGTAAAAATGTGTCAAATCGTGGCCTCTAATGACCGAAGTTAATATGAGGAGTAAAACACT
TGTAGTTGTACCATTATGCTTATTCACTAGGCAACAAATATATTTTCAGACCTAGAAAAGCTGCAAATGT
TACTGAATACAAGTATGTCCTCTTGTGTTTTAGACATTTATGAACTTTCCTTTATGTAATTTTCCAGAAT
CCTTGTCAGATTCTAATCATTGCTTTATAATTATAGTTATACTCATGGATTTGTAGTTGAGTATGAAAAT
ATTTTTTAATGCATTTTATGACTTGCCAATTGATTGACAACGAATTCGTAATCATGTCATAGCTGTTTCC
TGTGTGAAATTGTTATCCGCTCACAATTCCACACAACATACGAGCCGGAAGCATAAAGTGTAAAGCCTGG
GGTGCCTAATGAGTGAGCTAACTCACATTAATTGCGTTGCGCTCACTGCCCGCTTTCCAGTCGGGAAACC
TGTCGTGCCAGCTGCATTAATGAATCGGCCAACGCGCGGGGAGAGGCGGTTTGCGTATTGGCTAGAGCAG
CTTGCCAACATGGTGGAGCACGACACTCTCGTCTACTCCAAGAATATCAAAGATACAGTCTCAGAAGACC
AAAGGGCTATTGAGACTTTTCAACAAAGGGTAATATCGGGAAACCTCCTCGGATTCCATTGCCCAGCTAT
CTGTCACTTCATCAAAAGGACAGTAGAAAAGGAAGGTGGCACCTACAAATGCCATCATTGCGATAAAGGA
AAGGCTATCGTTCAAGATGCCTCTGCCGACAGTGGTCCCAAAGATGGACCCCCACCCACGAGGAGCATCG
TGGAAAAAGAAGACGTTCCAACCACGTCTTCAAAGCAAGTGGATTGATGTGAACATGGTGGAGCACGACA
CTCTCGTCTACTCCAAGAATATCAAAGATACAGTCTCAGAAGACCAAAGGGCTATTGAGACTTTTCAACA
AAGGGTAATATCGGGAAACCTCCTCGGATTCCATTGCCCAGCTATCTGTCACTTCATCAAAAGGACAGTA
GAAAAGGAAGGTGGCACCTACAAATGCCATCATTGCGATAAAGGAAAGGCTATCGTTCAAGATGCCTCTG
CCGACAGTGGTCCCAAAGATGGACCCCCACCCACGAGGAGCATCGTGGAAAAAGAAGACGTTCCAACCAC
GTCTTCAAAGCAAGTGGATTGATGTGATATCTCCACTGACGTAAGGGATGACGCACAATCCCACTATCCT
TCGCAAGACCCTTCCTCTATATAAGGAAGTTCATTTCATTTGGAGAGGACACGCTGAAATCACCAGTCTC
TCTCTACAAATCTATCTCTCTCGAGCTTTCGCAGATCCGGGGGGCAATGAGATATGAAAAAGCCTGAACT
CACCGCGACGTCTGTCGAGAAGTTTCTGATCGAAAAGTTCGACAGCGTCTCCGACCTGATGCAGCTCTCG
GAGGGCGAAGAATCTCGTGCTTTCAGCTTCGATGTAGGAGGGCGTGGATATGTCCTGCGGGTAAATAGCT
GCGCCGATGGTTTCTACAAAGATCGTTATGTTTATCGGCACTTTGCATCGGCCGCGCTCCCGATTCCGGA
AGTGCTTGACATTGGGGAGTTTAGCGAGAGCCTGACCTATTGCATCTCCCGCCGTTCACAGGGTGTCACG
TTGCAAGACCTGCCTGAAACCGAACTGCCCGCTGTTCTACAACCGGTCGCGGAGGCTATGGATGCGATCG
CTGCGGCCGATCTTAGCCAGACGAGCGGGTTCGGCCCATTCGGACCGCAAGGAATCGGTCAATACACTAC
ATGGCGTGATTTCATATGCGCGATTGCTGATCCCCATGTGTATCACTGGCAAACTGTGATGGACGACACC
GTCAGTGCGTCCGTCGCGCAGGCTCTCGATGAGCTGATGCTTTGGGCCGAGGACTGCCCCGAAGTCCGGC
ACCTCGTGCACGCGGATTTCGGCTCCAACAATGTCCTGACGGACAATGGCCGCATAACAGCGGTCATTGA
CTGGAGCGAGGCGATGTTCGGGGATTCCCAATACGAGGTCGCCAACATCTTCTTCTGGAGGCCGTGGTTG
GCTTGTATGGAGCAGCAGACGCGCTACTTCGAGCGGAGGCATCCGGAGCTTGCAGGATCGCCACGACTCC
GGGCGTATATGCTCCGCATTGGTCTTGACCAACTCTATCAGAGCTTGGTTGACGGCAATTTCGATGATGC
AGCTTGGGCGCAGGGTCGATGCGACGCAATCGTCCGATCCGGAGCCGGGACTGTCGGGCGTACACAAATC
GCCCGCAGAAGCGCGGCCGTCTGGACCGATGGCTGTGTAGAAGTACTCGCCGATAGTGGAAACCGACGCC
CCAGCACTCGTCCGAGGGCAAAGAAATAGAGTAGATGCCGACCGGGATCTGTCGATCGACAAGCTCGAGT
TTCTCCATAATAATGTGTGAGTAGTTCCCAGATAAGGGAATTAGGGTTCCTATAGGGTTTCGCTCATGTG
TTGAGCATATAAGAAACCCTTAGTATGTATTTGTATTTGTAAAATACTTCTATCAATAAAATTTCTAATT
CCTAAAACCAAAATCCAGTACTAAAATCCAGATCCCCCGAATTAATTCGGCGTTAATTCAGTACATTAAA
AACGTCCGCAATGTGTTATTAAGTTGTCTAAGCGTCAATTTGTTTACACCACAATATATCCTGCCACCAG
CCAGCCAACAGCTCCCCGACCGGCAGCTCGGCACAAAATCACCACTCGATACAGGCAGCCCATCAGTCCG
GGACGGCGTCAGCGGGAGAGCCGTTGTAAGGCGGCAGACTTTGCTCATGTTACCGATGCTATTCGGAAGA
ACGGCAACTAAGCTGCCGGGTTTGAAACACGGATGATCTCGCGGAGGGTAGCATGTTGATTGTAACGATG
ACAGAGCGTTGCTGCCTGTGATCACCGCGGTTTCAAAATCGGCTCCGTCGATACTATGTTATACGCCAAC
TTTGAAAACAACTTTGAAAAAGCTGTTTTCTGGTATTTAAGGTTTTAGAATGCAAGGAACAGTGAATTGG
AGTTCGTCTTGTTATAATTAGCTTCTTGGGGTATCTTTAAATACTGTAGAAAAGAGGAAGGAAATAATAA
ATGGCTAAAATGAGAATATCACCGGAATTGAAAAAACTGATCGAAAAATACCGCTGCGTAAAAGATACGG
AAGGAATGTCTCCTGCTAAGGTATATAAGCTGGTGGGAGAAAATGAAAACCTATATTTAAAAATGACGGA
CAGCCGGTATAAAGGGACCACCTATGATGTGGAACGGGAAAAGGACATGATGCTATGGCTGGAAGGAAAG
CTGCCTGTTCCAAAGGTCCTGCACTTTGAACGGCATGATGGCTGGAGCAATCTGCTCATGAGTGAGGCCG
ATGGCGTCCTTTGCTCGGAAGAGTATGAAGATGAACAAAGCCCTGAAAAGATTATCGAGCTGTATGCGGA
GTGCATCAGGCTCTTTCACTCCATCGACATATCGGATTGTCCCTATACGAATAGCTTAGACAGCCGCTTA
GCCGAATTGGATTACTTACTGAATAACGATCTGGCCGATGTGGATTGCGAAAACTGGGAAGAAGACACTC
CATTTAAAGATCCGCGCGAGCTGTATGATTTTTTAAAGACGGAAAAGCCCGAAGAGGAACTTGTCTTTTC
CCACGGCGACCTGGGAGACAGCAACATCTTTGTGAAAGATGGCAAAGTAAGTGGCTTTATTGATCTTGGG
AGAAGCGGCAGGGCGGACAAGTGGTATGACATTGCCTTCTGCGTCCGGTCGATCAGGGAGGATATCGGGG
AAGAACAGTATGTCGAGCTATTTTTTGACTTACTGGGGATCAAGCCTGATTGGGAGAAAATAAAATATTA
TATTTTACTGGATGAATTGTTTTAGTACCTAGAATGCATGACCAAAATCCCTTAACGTGAGTTTTCGTTC
CACTGAGCGTCAGACCCCGTAGAAAAGATCAAAGGATCTTCTTGAGATCCTTTTTTTCTGCGCGTAATCT
GCTGCTTGCAAACAAAAAAACCACCGCTACCAGCGGTGGTTTGTTTGCCGGATCAAGAGCTACCAACTCT
TTTTCCGAAGGTAACTGGCTTCAGCAGAGCGCAGATACCAAATACTGTCCTTCTAGTGTAGCCGTAGTTA
GGCCACCACTTCAAGAACTCTGTAGCACCGCCTACATACCTCGCTCTGCTAATCCTGTTACCAGTGGCTG
CTGCCAGTGGCGATAAGTCGTGTCTTACCGGGTTGGACTCAAGACGATAGTTACCGGATAAGGCGCAGCG
GTCGGGCTGAACGGGGGGTTCGTGCACACAGCCCAGCTTGGAGCGAACGACCTACACCGAACTGAGATAC
CTACAGCGTGAGCTATGAGAAAGCGCCACGCTTCCCGAAGGGAGAAAGGCGGACAGGTATCCGGTAAGCG
GCAGGGTCGGAACAGGAGAGCGCACGAGGGAGCTTCCAGGGGGAAACGCCTGGTATCTTTATAGTCCTGT
CGGGTTTCGCCACCTCTGACTTGAGCGTCGATTTTTGTGATGCTCGTCAGGGGGGCGGAGCCTATGGAAA
AACGCCAGCAACGCGGCCTTTTTACGGTTCCTGGCCTTTTGCTGGCCTTTTGCTCACATGTTCTTTCCTG
CGTTATCCCCTGATTCTGTGGATAACCGTATTACCGCCTTTGAGTGAGCTGATACCGCTCGCCGCAGCCG
AACGACCGAGCGCAGCGAGTCAGTGAGCGAGGAAGCGGAAGAGCGCCTGATGCGGTATTTTCTCCTTACG
CATCTGTGCGGTATTTCACACCGCATATGGTGCACTCTCAGTACAATCTGCTCTGATGCCGCATAGTTAA
GCCAGTATACACTCCGCTATCGCTACGTGACTGGGTCATGGCTGCGCCCCGACACCCGCCAACACCCGCT
GACGCGCCCTGACGGGCTTGTCTGCTCCCGGCATCCGCTTACAGACAAGCTGTGACCGTCTCCGGGAGCT
GCATGTGTCAGAGGTTTTCACCGTCATCACCGAAACGCGCGAGGCAGGGTGCCTTGATGTGGGCGCCGGC
GGTCGAGTGGCGACGGCGCGGCTTGTCCGCGCCCTGGTAGATTGCCTGGCCGTAGGCCAGCCATTTTTGA
GCGGCCAGCGGCCGCGATAGGCCGACGCGAAGCGGCGGGGCGTAGGGAGCGCAGCGACCGAAGGGTAGGC
GCTTTTTGCAGCTCTTCGGCTGTGCGCTGGCCAGACAGTTATGCACAGGCCAGGCGGGTTTTAAGAGTTT
TAATAAGTTTTAAAGAGTTTTAGGCGGAAAAATCGCCTTTTTTCTCTTTTATATCAGTCACTTACATGTG
TGACCGGTTCCCAATGTACGGCTTTGGGTTCCCAATGTACGGGTTCCGGTTCCCAATGTACGGCTTTGGG
TTCCCAATGTACGTGCTATCCACAGGAAACAGACCTTTTCGACCTTTTTCCCCTGCTAGGGCAATTTGCC
CTAGCATCTGCTCCGTACATTAGGAACCGGCGGATGCTTCGCCCTCGATCAGGTTGCGGTAGCGCATGAC
TAGGATCGGGCCAGCCTGCCCCGCCTCCTCCTTCAAATCGTACTCCGGCAGGTCATTTGACCCGATCAGC
TTGCGCACGGTGAAACAGAACTTCTTGAACTCTCCGGCGCTGCCACTGCGTTCGTAGATCGTCTTGAACA
ACCATCTGGCTTCTGCCTTGCCTGCGGCGCGGCGTGCCAGGCGGTAGAGAAAACGGCCGATGCCGGGATC
GATCAAAAAGTAATCGGGGTGAACCGTCAGCACGTCCGGGTTCTTGCCTTCTGTGATCTCGCGGTACATC
CAATCAGCTAGCTCGATCTCGATGTACTCCGGCCGCCCGGTTTCGCTCTTTACGATCTTGTAGCGGCTAA
TCAAGGCTTCACCCTCGGATACCGTCACCAGGCGGCCGTTCTTGGCCTTCTTCGTACGCTGCATGGCAAC
GTGCGTGGTGTTTAACCGAATGCAGGTTTCTACCAGGTCGTCTTTCTGCTTTCCGCCATCGGCTCGCCGG
CAGAACTTGAGTACGTCCGCAACGTGTGGACGGAACACGCGGCCGGGCTTGTCTCCCTTCCCTTCCCGGT
ATCGGTTCATGGATTCGGTTAGATGGGAAACCGCCATCAGTACCAGGTCGTAATCCCACACACTGGCCAT
GCCGGCCGGCCCTGCGGAAACCTCTACGTGCCCGTCTGGAAGCTCGTAGCGGATCACCTCGCCAGCTCGT
CGGTCACGCTTCGACAGACGGAAAACGGCCACGTCCATGATGCTGCGACTATCGCGGGTGCCCACGTCAT
AGAGCATCGGAACGAAAAAATCTGGTTGCTCGTCGCCCTTGGGCGGCTTCCTAATCGACGGCGCACCGGC
TGCCGGCGGTTGCCGGGATTCTTTGCGGATTCGA
