>Addgene plasmid #138135 | pH-STEME-1-esgRNA | depositor partial sequence | sequence record 266625 | APOBEC3A-wtTadA-TadA7.10-nCas9-UGI-NLS
ATGGAGGCCAGCCCGGCTAGCGGCCCAAGGCATCTCATGGACCCGCACATCTTCACCAGCAACTTCAACA
ACGGCATCGGCAGGCACAAGACCTACTTGTGCTACGAGGTGGAGAGGCTCGACAACGGAACCTCCGTGAA
GATGGACCAACACAGGGGGTTCCTCCACAACCAAGCCAAGAACCTCCTCTGCGGCTTCTACGGCAGGCAC
GCCGAGTTGAGGTTCCTCGACTTGGTGCCATCCCTCCAACTCGATCCAGCCCAAATCTACCGCGTGACCT
GGTTCATCTCCTGGTCCCCATGCTTCTCCTGGGGTTGCGCCGGCGAGGTTCGGGCTTTCCTCCAAGAAAA
CACCCACGTCCGCCTCCGCATTTTCGCCGCCAGGATCTATGATTACGACCCTCTCTACAAGGAGGCCCTC
CAGATGCTGCGGGACGCCGGTGCTCAGGTGAGTATCATGACCTACGACGAGTTCAAGCACTGCTGGGACA
CCTTCGTTGACCACCAGGGCTGCCCATTCCAACCATGGGACGGTCTGGATGAACACAGCCAAGCCTTGTC
CGGCAGGCTCCGGGCCATCCTCCAAAACCAGGGGAACTCCGGGAGCGAGACGCCAGGCACCTCCGAGTCG
GCCACCCCAGAATCTTCCGGCGGATCTTCTGGAGGATCTAGCGGCTCCGAGACACCAGGAACATCCGAAT
CCGCTACACCAGAGTCTTCTGGAGGATCTAGCGGAGGATCTTCCGAGGTGGAGTTCTCTCACGAGTATTG
GATGAGGCACGCTCTTACACTTGCTAAGAGAGCTTGGGACGAAAGAGAAGTGCCAGTTGGCGCCGTTCTT
GTGCATAATAATAGGGTGATCGGCGAGGGTTGGAATAGACCAATTGGAAGGCATGATCCAACAGCTCACG
CAGAGATTATGGCTCTCAGACAAGGCGGCCTCGTTATGCAGAACTACAGGCTCATTGACGCTACACTCTA
CGTGACACTCGAACCTTGCGTTATGTGCGCCGGAGCTATGATTCATTCTAGGATTGGCAGGGTCGTGTTT
GGAGCTAGGGACGCTAAAACAGGAGCCGCCGGATCTCTTATGGACGTGTTGCATCATCCAGGCATGAACC
ATAGGGTGGAGATTACAGAGGGCATTCTTGCAGACGAGTGCGCTGCTCTTCTTTCCGATTTCTTCAGGAT
GAGAAGGCAGGAGATTAAGGCCCAGAAGAAGGCTCAGTCTTCTACAGATAGCGGAGGATCTTCCGGAGGA
TCTAGCGGCTCCGAGACACCAGGAACATCCGAAAGCGCTACACCAGAATCTAGCGGAGGCTCTTCCGGAG
GATCTTCTGAAGTGGAGTTCTCCCACGAGTATTGGATGAGGCACGCTCTTACACTTGCTAAAAGGGCTAG
GGACGAAAGGGAAGTTCCAGTTGGAGCTGTTCTCGTGCTCAATAACAGGGTGATTGGCGAGGGTTGGAAT
AGAGCCATTGGACTCCATGATCCAACAGCTCACGCAGAGATTATGGCTCTTAGACAAGGCGGCCTCGTTA
TGCAGAATTACAGACTCATCGACGCCACACTCTACGTTACCTTCGAACCTTGCGTTATGTGCGCCGGAGC
TATGATCCATTCTAGGATTGGCAGGGTCGTGTTCGGCGTTAGAAACGCTAAGACAGGAGCTGCAGGCTCT
CTTATGGACGTTCTTCATTACCCAGGCATGAATCATAGAGTGGAGATCACAGAAGGCATTCTTGCAGACG
AGTGCGCAGCTCTCCTTTGCTATTTCTTCAGGATGCCGAGGCAAGTTTTCAACGCTCAGAAGAAGGCCCA
GTCTTCTACAGATTCCGGCGGATCTTCTGGAGGATCTAGCGGCTCCGAGACACCAGGAACATCCGAATCC
GCTACACCAGAGTCTTCTGGAGGATCTAGCGGAGGATCTGACAAGAAGTACTCGATCGGCCTCGCCATTG
GGACTAACTCTGTTGGCTGGGCCGTGATCACCGACGAGTACAAGGTGCCCTCAAAGAAGTTCAAGGTCCT
GGGCAACACCGATCGGCATTCCATCAAGAAGAATCTCATTGGCGCTCTCCTGTTCGACAGCGGCGAGACG
GCTGAGGCTACGCGGCTCAAGCGCACCGCCCGCAGGCGGTACACGCGCAGGAAGAATCGCATCTGCTACC
TGCAGGAGATTTTCTCCAACGAGATGGCGAAGGTTGACGATTCTTTCTTCCACAGGCTGGAGGAGTCATT
CCTCGTGGAGGAGGATAAGAAGCACGAGCGGCATCCAATCTTCGGCAACATTGTCGACGAGGTTGCCTAC
CACGAGAAGTACCCTACGATCTACCATCTGCGGAAGAAGCTCGTGGACTCCACAGATAAGGCGGACCTCC
GCCTGATCTACCTCGCTCTGGCCCACATGATTAAGTTCAGGGGCCATTTCCTGATCGAGGGGGATCTCAA
CCCGGACAATAGCGATGTTGACAAGCTGTTCATCCAGCTCGTGCAGACGTACAACCAGCTCTTCGAGGAG
AACCCCATTAATGCGTCAGGCGTCGACGCGAAGGCTATCCTGTCCGCTAGGCTCTCGAAGTCTCGGCGCC
TCGAGAACCTGATCGCCCAGCTGCCGGGCGAGAAGAAGAACGGCCTGTTCGGGAATCTCATTGCGCTCAG
CCTGGGGCTCACGCCCAACTTCAAGTCGAATTTCGATCTCGCTGAGGACGCCAAGCTGCAGCTCTCCAAG
GACACATACGACGATGACCTGGATAACCTCCTGGCCCAGATCGGCGATCAGTACGCGGACCTGTTCCTCG
CTGCCAAGAATCTGTCGGACGCCATCCTCCTGTCTGATATTCTCAGGGTGAACACCGAGATTACGAAGGC
TCCGCTCTCAGCCTCCATGATCAAGCGCTACGACGAGCACCATCAGGATCTGACCCTCCTGAAGGCGCTG
GTCAGGCAGCAGCTCCCCGAGAAGTACAAGGAGATCTTCTTCGATCAGTCGAAGAACGGCTACGCTGGGT
ACATTGACGGCGGGGCCTCTCAGGAGGAGTTCTACAAGTTCATCAAGCCGATTCTGGAGAAGATGGACGG
CACGGAGGAGCTGCTGGTGAAGCTCAATCGCGAGGACCTCCTGAGGAAGCAGCGGACATTCGATAACGGC
AGCATCCCACACCAGATTCATCTCGGGGAGCTGCACGCTATCCTGAGGAGGCAGGAGGACTTCTACCCTT
TCCTCAAGGATAACCGCGAGAAGATCGAGAAGATTCTGACTTTCAGGATCCCGTACTACGTCGGCCCACT
CGCTAGGGGCAACTCCCGCTTCGCTTGGATGACCCGCAAGTCAGAGGAGACGATCACGCCGTGGAACTTC
GAGGAGGTGGTCGACAAGGGCGCTAGCGCTCAGTCGTTCATCGAGAGGATGACGAATTTCGACAAGAACC
TGCCAAATGAGAAGGTGCTCCCTAAGCACTCGCTCCTGTACGAGTACTTCACAGTCTACAACGAGCTGAC
TAAGGTGAAGTATGTGACCGAGGGCATGAGGAAGCCGGCTTTCCTGTCTGGGGAGCAGAAGAAGGCCATC
GTGGACCTCCTGTTCAAGACCAACCGGAAGGTCACGGTTAAGCAGCTCAAGGAGGACTACTTCAAGAAGA
TTGAGTGCTTCGATTCGGTCGAGATCTCTGGCGTTGAGGACCGCTTCAACGCCTCCCTGGGGACCTACCA
CGATCTCCTGAAGATCATTAAGGATAAGGACTTCCTGGACAACGAGGAGAATGAGGATATCCTCGAGGAC
ATTGTGCTGACACTCACTCTGTTCGAGGACCGGGAGATGATCGAGGAGCGCCTGAAGACTTACGCCCATC
TCTTCGATGACAAGGTCATGAAGCAGCTCAAGAGGAGGAGGTACACCGGCTGGGGGAGGCTGAGCAGGAA
GCTCATCAACGGCATTCGGGACAAGCAGTCCGGGAAGACGATCCTCGACTTCCTGAAGAGCGATGGCTTC
GCGAACCGCAATTTCATGCAGCTGATTCACGATGACAGCCTCACATTCAAGGAGGATATCCAGAAGGCTC
AGGTGAGCGGCCAGGGGGACTCGCTGCACGAGCATATCGCGAACCTCGCTGGCTCGCCAGCTATCAAGAA
GGGGATTCTGCAGACCGTGAAGGTTGTGGACGAGCTGGTGAAGGTCATGGGCAGGCACAAGCCTGAGAAC
ATCGTCATTGAGATGGCCCGGGAGAATCAGACCACGCAGAAGGGCCAGAAGAACTCACGCGAGAGGATGA
AGAGGATCGAGGAGGGCATTAAGGAGCTGGGGTCCCAGATCCTCAAGGAGCACCCGGTGGAGAACACGCA
GCTGCAGAATGAGAAGCTCTACCTGTACTACCTCCAGAATGGCCGCGATATGTATGTGGACCAGGAGCTG
GATATTAACAGGCTCAGCGATTACGACGTCGATCATATCGTTCCACAGTCATTCCTGAAGGATGACTCCA
TTGACAACAAGGTCCTCACCAGGTCGGACAAGAACCGGGGCAAGTCTGATAATGTTCCTTCAGAGGAGGT
CGTTAAGAAGATGAAGAACTACTGGCGCCAGCTCCTGAATGCCAAGCTGATCACGCAGCGGAAGTTCGAT
AACCTCACAAAGGCTGAGAGGGGCGGGCTCTCTGAGCTGGACAAGGCGGGCTTCATCAAGAGGCAGCTGG
TCGAGACACGGCAGATCACTAAGCACGTTGCGCAGATTCTCGACTCACGGATGAACACTAAGTACGATGA
GAATGACAAGCTGATCCGCGAGGTGAAGGTCATCACCCTGAAGTCAAAGCTCGTCTCCGACTTCAGGAAG
GATTTCCAGTTCTACAAGGTTCGGGAGATCAACAATTACCACCATGCCCATGACGCGTACCTGAACGCGG
TGGTCGGCACAGCTCTGATCAAGAAGTACCCAAAGCTCGAGAGCGAGTTCGTGTACGGGGACTACAAGGT
TTACGATGTGAGGAAGATGATCGCCAAGTCGGAGCAGGAGATTGGCAAGGCTACCGCCAAGTACTTCTTC
TACTCTAACATTATGAATTTCTTCAAGACAGAGATCACTCTGGCCAATGGCGAGATCCGGAAGCGCCCCC
TCATCGAGACGAACGGCGAGACGGGGGAGATCGTGTGGGACAAGGGCAGGGATTTCGCGACCGTCAGGAA
GGTTCTCTCCATGCCACAAGTGAATATCGTCAAGAAGACAGAGGTCCAGACTGGCGGGTTCTCTAAGGAG
TCAATTCTGCCTAAGCGGAACAGCGACAAGCTCATCGCCCGCAAGAAGGACTGGGATCCGAAGAAGTACG
GCGGGTTCGACAGCCCCACTGTGGCCTACTCGGTCCTGGTTGTGGCGAAGGTTGAGAAGGGCAAGTCCAA
GAAGCTCAAGAGCGTGAAGGAGCTGCTGGGGATCACGATTATGGAGCGCTCCAGCTTCGAGAAGAACCCG
ATCGATTTCCTGGAGGCGAAGGGCTACAAGGAGGTGAAGAAGGACCTGATCATTAAGCTCCCCAAGTACT
CACTCTTCGAGCTGGAGAACGGCAGGAAGCGGATGCTGGCTTCCGCTGGCGAGCTGCAGAAGGGGAACGA
GCTGGCTCTGCCGTCCAAGTATGTGAACTTCCTCTACCTGGCCTCCCACTACGAGAAGCTCAAGGGCAGC
CCCGAGGACAACGAGCAGAAGCAGCTGTTCGTCGAGCAGCACAAGCATTACCTCGACGAGATCATTGAGC
AGATTTCCGAGTTCTCCAAGCGCGTGATCCTGGCCGACGCGAATCTGGATAAGGTCCTCTCCGCGTACAA
CAAGCACCGCGACAAGCCAATCAGGGAGCAGGCTGAGAATATCATTCATCTCTTCACCCTGACGAACCTC
GGCGCCCCTGCTGCTTTCAAGTACTTCGACACAACTATCGATCGCAAGAGGTACACAAGCACTAAGGAGG
TCCTGGACGCGACCCTCATCCACCAGTCGATTACCGGCCTCTACGAGACGCGCATCGACCTGTCTCAGCT
CGGGGGCGACAAGCGGCCAGCGGCGACGAAGAAGGCGGGGCAGGCGAAGAAGAAGAAGGAATTCTCCGGC
GGCAGCACCAACCTGTCCGACATCATCGAGAAGGAGACGGGCAAGCAACTCGTGATCCAGGAGAGCATCC
TCATGCTGCCAGAGGAGGTGGAGGAGGTCATCGGCAACAAGCCAGAGTCCGACATCCTGGTGCACACCGC
CTACGACGAGTCCACCGACGAGAACGTCATGCTCCTGACCAGCGACGCCCCAGAGTACAAGCCATGGGCC
CTCGTCATCCAGGACAGCAACGGGGAGAACAAGATCAAGATGCTGTCGGGGGGGAGCCCAAAGAAGAAGC
GGAAGGTGTAG
