>Addgene plasmid #138135 | pH-STEME-1-esgRNA | depositor partial sequence | sequence record 266626 | OsU3p-esgRNA-SUP4ter
AGTAATTCATCCAGGTCACCAAGTTCTAGGATTTTCAGAACTGCAACTTATTTTATCAAGGAATCTTTAA
ACATACGAACAGATCACTTAAAGTTCTTCTGAAGCAACTTAAAGTTATCAGGCATGCATGGATCTTGGAG
GAATCAGATGTGCAGTCAGGGACCATAGCACAAGACAGGCGTCTTCTACTGGTGCTACCAGCAAATGCTG
GAAGCCGGGAACACTGGGTACGTTGGAAACCACGTGATGTGAAGAAGTAAGATAAACTGTAGGAGAAAAG
CATTTCGTAGTGGGCCATGAAGCCTTTCAGGACATGTATTGCAGTATGGGCCGGCCCATTACGCAATTGG
ACGACAACAAAGACTAGTATTAGTACCACCTCGGCTATCCACATAGATCAAAGCTGATTTAAAAGAGTTG
TGCAGATGATCCGTGGCGTGAGACCCTGCAGGGTCTCTGTTTAAGAGCTATGCTGGAAACAGCATAGCAA
GTTTAAATAAGGCTAGTCCGTTATCAACTTGAAAAAGTGGCACCGAGTCGGTGCTTTTTTTGTTTTTTAT
GTCT
